Addgene plasmid #141939: TFORF2142
Purpose: Lentiviral vector for overexpressing transcription factor ORFs with unique 24-bp barcodes. Barcodes facilitate identification of transcription factors in pooled screens.
Depositing lab: Feng Zhang. Depositing organization: Broad Institute. Publication: A transcription factor atlas of directed differentiation. Joung J, Ma S, Tay T, Geiger-Schuller KR, Kirchgatterer PC, Verdine VK, Guo B, Arias-Garcia MA, Allen WE, Singh A, Kuksenko O, Abudayyeh OO, Gootenberg JS, Fu Z, Macrae RK, Buenrostro JD, Regev A, Zhang F. Cell. 2023 Jan 5;186(1):209-229.e26. doi: 10.1016/j.cell.2022.11.026. PubMed 36608654.
Backbone
  Vector backbone: pLX_TRC317
  Backbone manufacturer: Broad Institute Genetic Perturbation Platform
  Backbone size w/o insert (bp): 8264
  Vector type: Mammalian Expression, Lentiviral
  Selectable markers: Puromycin
Growth in bacteria
  Bacterial resistance: Ampicillin, 100 μg/mL
  Growth temperature: 37°C
  Growth strain: NEB Stable
  Copy number: High Copy
Gene/Insert
  Gene/Insert name: ZNF525
  Species: H. sapiens (human)
  Insert size (bp): 260
  Entrez Gene: ZNF525 (a.k.a. KIAA1979)
  Promoter: EF1a
  Cloning method: Unknown
  Sequencing primers: 5′ GGGTGGAGACTGAAGTTAGGCCAG; 3′ CACATAGCGTAAAAGGAGCAACATAG
Terms and licenses: Academic/Nonprofit Terms; Industry Terms: Not Available to Industry
Depositor comments: ENST00000593918 . The transcription factor ORF portion of this plasmid was synthesized by Genewiz. Please test multiple small colonies in case of plasmid recombination. To make this collection available in a timely manner, a portion of this collection was not fully sequenced by Addgene. If an Addgene verified full plasmid sequence is not available, please contact us prior to placing an order to request the full sequence.
How to cite: TFORF2142 was a gift from Feng Zhang (Addgene plasmid # 141939 ; http://n2t.net/addgene:141939 ; RRID:Addgene_141939)
