[The description below was written by a language model from this plasmid's Addgene catalogue record and pLannotate feature annotations shown in this document.]
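Description:
TFORF2142 is a third-generation-style, self-inactivating lentiviral expression plasmid built on the pLX_TRC317 backbone. It belongs to a barcoded library of human transcription factor open reading frames. It is propagated in E. coli from a high-copy ColE1/pUC-type origin under ampicillin selection (AmpR with its bla promoter). An f1 origin and leftover lac/lacZα, T7 and T3 elements remain from the cloning backbone. The depositor notes that the plasmid can recombine, as is common for LTR-containing vectors, which is why a recombination-limiting host strain is specified.

The viral cassette starts with an RSV promoter fused to a truncated HIV-1 5' LTR, which allows Tat-independent transcription of the genomic RNA. This is followed by the Ψ packaging signal with a gag fragment, the RRE for Rev-dependent nuclear export and a cPPT/CTS. It ends in a ΔU3 3' LTR followed by an SV40 poly(A) signal. Within the transfer region, an SV40 early promoter/origin drives puromycin N-acetyltransferase for selection of transduced mammalian cells. A full-length EF-1α promoter drives the insert, a short (260 bp) isoform of human ZNF525 matching the Ensembl transcript cited by the depositor. The annotation software labels this region as a ZNF720 fragment, probably because of homology among related zinc-finger family members. A WPRE downstream of the ORF enhances transcript expression.

According to the record, each ORF in the collection carries a unique 24-bp barcode, though the feature table does not annotate it. The barcode allows the transcription factor to be identified by sequencing in pooled overexpression screens, such as those for factors that direct cell differentiation.
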