Features (pLannotate 1.2.2; 31 found; start..end, strand, type, name):
      5..231     +  promoter       RSV promoter: Rous sarcoma virus enhancer/promoter
    232..412     +  LTR            5' LTR (truncated): truncated 5' long terminal repeat (LTR) from HIV-1
    459..584     +  misc_feature   HIV-1 Ψ: packaging signal of human immunodeficiency virus type 1
    568..931     +  CDS            HIV-1 gag (fragment): gag protein from human immunodeficiency virus 1; gag
   1077..1310    +  misc_feature   RRE: The Rev response element (RRE) of HIV-1 allows for Rev-dependent mRNA export from the nucleus to the cytoplasm.
   1687..1713    +  CDS            Rev (fragment): human immunodeficiency virus 1 (HIV-1) Rev protein; rev; enhances nuclear export of unspliced and incompletely spliced viral mRNAs
   1720..1743    +  promoter       SV40 promoter (fragment): SV40 early promoter
   1744..1815    +  promoter       SV40 promoter (fragment): SV40 enhancer and early promoter
   1839..1974    +  rep_origin     SV40 ori: SV40 origin of replication
   2020..2616    +  CDS            PuroR (fragment): puromycin N-acetyltransferase; pac from Streptomyces; confers resistance to puromycin
   2665..2782    +  misc_feature   cPPT/CTS: central polypurine tract and central termination sequence of HIV-1
   2847..2913    +  CDS            small t antigen (fragment): SV40 (simian virus 40) small t antigen
   2920..4098    +  promoter       EF-1α promoter: strong constitutive promoter for human elongation factor EF-1α
   4130..4255    +  CDS            ZNF720 (fragment): ZN720_HUMAN - Experimental evidence at protein level: Swiss-Prot protein existence level 1. From Homo sapiens (Human).
   4286..4339    +  promoter       U6 promoter (fragment): RNA polymerase III promoter for human U6 snRNA
   4381..4969    +  misc_feature   WPRE: woodchuck hepatitis virus posttranscriptional regulatory element
   5020..5039    +  misc_feature   cPPT/CTS (fragment): central polypurine tract and central termination sequence of HIV-1
   5041..5274    +  LTR            3' LTR (ΔU3): self-inactivating 3' long terminal repeat (LTR) from HIV-1
   5352..5473    +  polyA_signal   SV40 poly(A) signal: SV40 polyadenylation signal
   5513..5648    +  rep_origin     SV40 ori: SV40 origin of replication
   5669..5687    -  promoter       T7 promoter: promoter for bacteriophage T7 RNA polymerase
   5695..5850    +  CDS            lacZα (fragment): LacZα fragment of β-galactosidase; lacZ fragment
   5855..6283    +  rep_origin     f1 ori (sequence partly withheld): f1 bacteriophage origin of replication; arrow indicates direction of (+) strand synthesis
   6336..6440    +  promoter       AmpR promoter: bla
   6441..7301    +  CDS            AmpR: β-lactamase; bla; confers resistance to ampicillin, carbenicillin, and related antibiotics
   7472..8060    +  rep_origin     ori: high-copy-number ColE1/pMB1/pBR322/pUC origin of replication
   8243..8335    +  CDS            lacI (fragment): lac repressor; lacI; The lac repressor binds to the lac operator to inhibit transcription in E. coli. This inhibition can be relieved by adding lactose or isopropyl-β-D-thiogalactopyranoside (IPTG).
   8348..8369    +  protein_bind   CAP binding site: CAP binding activates transcription in the presence of cAMP. E. coli catabolite activator protein
   8384..8414    +  promoter       lac promoter: promoter for the E. coli lac operon
   8422..8438    +  protein_bind   lac operator: The lac repressor binds to the lac operator to inhibit transcription in E. coli. This inhibition can be relieved by adding lactose or isopropyl-β-D-thiogalactopyranoside (IPTG). lac repressor encoded by lacI
   8483..8501    +  promoter       T3 promoter: promoter for bacteriophage T3 RNA polymerase
>Addgene plasmid #141939 | TFORF2142 | addgene full sequence | sequence record 415088 | Addgene NGS Result
TTAATGTAGTCTTATGCAATACTCTTGTAGTCTTGCAACATGGTAACGATGAGTTAGCAACATGCCTTAC
AAGGAGAGAAAAAGCACCGTGCATGCCGATTGGTGGAAGTAAGGTGGTACGATCGTGCCTTATTAGGAAG
GCAACAGACGGGTCTGACATGGATTGGACGAACCACTGAATTGCCGCATTGCAGAGATATTGTATTTAAG
TGCCTAGCTCGATACATAAACGGGTCTCTCTGGTTAGACCAGATCTGAGCCTGGGAGCTCTCTGGCTAAC
TAGGGAACCCACTGCTTAAGCCTCAATAAAGCTTGCCTTGAGTGCTTCAAGTAGTGTGTGCCCGTCTGTT
GTGTGACTCTGGTAACTAGAGATCCCTCAGACCCTTTTAGTCAGTGTGGAAAATCTCTAGCAGTGGCGCC
CGAACAGGGACTTGAAAGCGAAAGGGAAACCAGAGGAGCTCTCTCGACGCAGGACTCGGCTTGCTGAAGC
GCGCACGGCAAGAGGCGAGGGGCGGCGACTGGTGAGTACGCCAAAAATTTTGACTAGCGGAGGCTAGAAG
GAGAGAGATGGGTGCGAGAGCGTCAGTATTAAGCGGGGGAGAATTAGATCGCGATGGGAAAAAATTCGGT
TAAGGCCAGGGGGAAAGAAAAAATATAAATTAAAACATATAGTATGGGCAAGCAGGGAGCTAGAACGATT
CGCAGTTAATCCTGGCCTGTTAGAAACATCAGAAGGCTGTAGACAAATACTGGGACAGCTACAACCATCC
CTTCAGACAGGATCAGAAGAACTTAGATCATTATATAATACAGTAGCAACCCTCTATTGTGTGCATCAAA
GGATAGAGATAAAAGACACCAAGGAAGCTTTAGACAAGATAGAGGAAGAGCAAAACAAAAGTAAGACCAC
CGCACAGCAAGCGGCCGCTGATCTTCAGACCTGGAGGAGGAGATATGAGGGACAATTGGAGAAGTGAATT
ATATAAATATAAAGTAGTAAAAATTGAACCATTAGGAGTAGCACCCACCAAGGCAAAGAGAAGAGTGGTG
CAGAGAGAAAAAAGAGCAGTGGGAATAGGAGCTTTGTTCCTTGGGTTCTTGGGAGCAGCAGGAAGCACTA
TGGGCGCAGCGTCAATGACGCTGACGGTACAGGCCAGACAATTATTGTCTGGTATAGTGCAGCAGCAGAA
CAATTTGCTGAGGGCTATTGAGGCGCAACAGCATCTGTTGCAACTCACAGTCTGGGGCATCAAGCAGCTC
CAGGCAAGAATCCTGGCTGTGGAAAGATACCTAAAGGATCAACAGCTCCTGGGGATTTGGGGTTGCTCTG
GAAAACTCATTTGCACCACTGCTGTGCCTTGGAATGCTAGTTGGAGTAATAAATCTCTGGAACAGATTTG
GAATCACACGACCTGGATGGAGTGGGACAGAGAAATTAACAATTACACAAGCTTAATACACTCCTTAATT
GAAGAATCGCAAAACCAGCAAGAAAAGAATGAACAAGAATTATTGGAATTAGATAAATGGGCAAGTTTGT
GGAATTGGTTTAACATAACAAATTGGCTGTGGTATATAAAATTATTCATAATGATAGTAGGAGGCTTGGT
AGGTTTAAGAATAGTTTTTGCTGTACTTTCTATAGTGAATAGAGTTAGGCAGGGATATTCACCATTATCG
TTTCAGACCCACCTCCCAACCCCGAGGGGACCCATGCATTGCATCTCAATTAGTCAGCAACCAGGTGTGG
AAAGTCCCCAGGCTCCCCAGCAGGCAGAAGTATGCAAAGCATGCGTCTCAATTAGTCAGCAACCATAGTC
CCGCCCCTAACTCCGCCCATCCCGCCCCTAACTCCGCCCAGTTCCGCCCATTCTCCGCCCCATGGCTGAC
TAATTTTTTTTATTTATGCAGAGGCCGAGGCCGCCTCGGCCTCTGAGCTATTCCAGAAGTAGTGAGGAGG
CTTTTTTGGAGGCCTAGGCTTTTGCAAAAAGCTTTCTAGAGGTACCACCGGAGCTTACCATGACCGAGTA
CAAGCCCACGGTGCGCCTCGCCACCCGCGACGACGTCCCCAGGGCCGTACGCACCCTCGCCGCCGCGTTC
GCCGACTACCCCGCCACGCGCCACACCGTCGATCCGGACCGCCACATCGAGCGGGTCACCGAGCTGCAAG
AACTCTTCCTCACGCGCGTCGGGCTCGACATCGGCAAGGTGTGGGTCGCGGACGACGGCGCCGCCGTGGC
GGTCTGGACCACGCCGGAGAGCGTCGAAGCGGGGGCGGTGTTCGCCGAGATCGGCCCGCGCATGGCCGAG
TTGAGCGGTTCCCGGCTGGCCGCGCAGCAACAGATGGAAGGCCTCCTGGCGCCGCACCGGCCCAAGGAGC
CCGCGTGGTTCCTGGCCACCGTCGGCGTCTCGCCCGACCACCAGGGCAAGGGTCTGGGCAGCGCCGTCGT
GCTCCCCGGAGTGGAGGCGGCCGAGCGCGCCGGGGTGCCCGCCTTCCTGGAGACCTCCGCGCCCCGCAAC
CTCCCCTTCTACGAGCGGCTCGGCTTCACCGTCACCGCCGACGTCGAGGTGCCCGAAGGACCGCGCACCT
GGTGCATGACCCGCAAGCCCGGTGCCAGTTAACGAATTCTAGATCTTGAGACAAATGGCAGTATTCATCC
ACAATTTTAAAAGAAAAGGGGGGATTGGGGGGTACAGTGCAGGGGAAAGAATAGTAGACATAATAGCAAC
AGACATACAAACTAAAGAATTACAAAAACAAATTACAAAAATTCAAAATTTTCGGGTTTATTACAGGGAC
AGCAGAGATCCACTTTGGCGCCGGCTCGAGGCCTGCAGGTGCAAAGATGGATAAAGTTTTAAACAGAGAG
GAATCTTTGCAGCTAATGGACCTTCTAGGTCTTGAAAGGAGTGGGAATTGGCTCCGGTGCCCGTCAGTGG
GCAGAGCGCACATCGCCCACAGTCCCCGAGAAGTTGGGGGGAGGGGTCGGCAATTGAACCGGTGCCTAGA
GAAGGTGGCGCGGGGTAAACTGGGAAAGTGATGTCGTGTACTGGCTCCGCCTTTTTCCCGAGGGTGGGGG
AGAACCGTATATAAGTGCAGTAGTCGCCGTGAACGTTCTTTTTCGCAACGGGTTTGCCGCCAGAACACAG
GTAAGTGCCGTGTGTGGTTCCCGCGGGCCTGGCCTCTTTACGGGTTATGGCCCTTGCGTGCCTTGAATTA
CTTCCACCTGGCTGCAGTACGTGATTCTTGATCCCGAGCTTCGGGTTGGAAGTGGGTGGGAGAGTTCGAG
GCCTTGCGCTTAAGGAGCCCCTTCGCCTCGTGCTTGAGTTGAGGCCTGGCCTGGGCGCTGGGGCCGCCGC
GTGCGAATCTGGTGGCACCTTCGCGCCTGTCTCGCTGCTTTCGATAAGTCTCTAGCCATTTAAAATTTTT
GATGACCTGCTGCGACGCTTTTTTTCTGGCAAGATAGTCTTGTAAATGCGGGCCAAGATCTGCACACTGG
TATTTCGGTTTTTGGGGCCGCGGGCGGCGACGGGGCCCGTGCGTCCCAGCGCACATGTTCGGCGAGGCGG
GGCCTGCGAGCGCGGCCACCGAGAATCGGACGGGGGTAGTCTCAAGCTGGCCGGCCTGCTCTGGTGCCTG
GCCTCGCGCCGCCGTGTATCGCCCCGCCCTGGGCGGCAAGGCTGGCCCGGTCGGCACCAGTTGCGTGAGC
GGAAAGATGGCCGCTTCCCGGCCCTGCTGCAGGGAGCTCAAAATGGAGGACGCGGCGCTCGGGAGAGCGG
GCGGGTGAGTCACCCACACAAAGGAAAAGGGCCTTTCCGTCCTCAGCCGTCGCTTCATGTGACTCCACGG
AGTACCGGGCGCCGTCCAGGCACCTCGATTAGTTCTCGAGCTTTTGGAGTACGTCGTCTTTAGGTTGGGG
GGAGGGGTTTTATGCGATGGAGTTTCCCCACACTGAGTGGGTGGAGACTGAAGTTAGGCCAGCTTGGCAC
TTGATGTAATTCTCCTTGGAATTTGCCCTTTTTGAGTTTGGATCTTGGTTCATTCTCAAGCCTCAGACAG
TGGTTCAAAGTTTTTTTCTTCCATTTCAGGTGTCGTGAGGCTAGCACCGCCACCATGGCTCTTCCTCAGG
GTCTATTGACATTCAGGGATGTGGCCATAGAATTCTCTCAGGAGGAGTGGAAATGCCTGGACCCTGCTCA
GAGGACTCTATACAGGGACGTGATGCTGGAGAATTATAGGAACCTGGTCTCCCTGGATGGAGTTTTCCTC
TAGTAATGAACTAGTCCGTAACTTGAAAGTATTTCGATTTCTTGGCTTTATATATCTTGTGGAAAGGACG
ATAAGACGACACTGGTTTGAAACGGACGCGTTAAGTCGACAATCAACCTCTGGATTACAAAATTTGTGAA
AGATTGACTGGTATTCTTAACTATGTTGCTCCTTTTACGCTATGTGGATACGCTGCTTTAATGCCTTTGT
ATCATGCTATTGCTTCCCGTATGGCTTTCATTTTCTCCTCCTTGTATAAATCCTGGTTGCTGTCTCTTTA
TGAGGAGTTGTGGCCCGTTGTCAGGCAACGTGGCGTGGTGTGCACTGTGTTTGCTGACGCAACCCCCACT
GGTTGGGGCATTGCCACCACCTGTCAGCTCCTTTCCGGGACTTTCGCTTTCCCCCTCCCTATTGCCACGG
CGGAACTCATCGCCGCCTGCCTTGCCCGCTGCTGGACAGGGGCTCGGCTGTTGGGCACTGACAATTCCGT
GGTGTTGTCGGGGAAATCATCGTCCTTTCCTTGGCTGCTCGCCTGTGTTGCCACCTGGATTCTGCGCGGG
ACGTCCTTCTGCTACGTCCCTTCGGCCCTCAATCCAGCGGACCTTCCTTCCCGCGGCCTGCTGCCGGCTC
TGCGGCCTCTTCCGCGTCTTCGCCTTCGCCCTCAGACGAGTCGGATCTCCCTTTGGGCCGCCTCCCCGCG
TCGACTTTAAGACCAATGACTTACAAGGCAGCTGTAGATCTTAGCCACTTTTTAAAAGAAAAGGGGGGAC
TGGAAGGGCTAATTCACTCCCAACGAAGACAAGATCTGCTTTTTGCTTGTACTGGGTCTCTCTGGTTAGA
CCAGATCTGAGCCTGGGAGCTCTCTGGCTAACTAGGGAACCCACTGCTTAAGCCTCAATAAAGCTTGCCT
TGAGTGCTTCAAGTAGTGTGTGCCCGTCTGTTGTGTGACTCTGGTAACTAGAGATCCCTCAGACCCTTTT
AGTCAGTGTGGAAAATCTCTAGCAGTACGTATAGTAGTTCATGTCATCTTATTATTCAGTATTTATAACT
TGCAAAGAAATGAATATCAGAGAGTGAGAGGAACTTGTTTATTGCAGCTTATAATGGTTACAAATAAAGC
AATAGCATCACAAATTTCACAAATAAAGCATTTTTTTCACTGCATTCTAGTTGTGGTTTGTCCAAACTCA
TCAATGTATCTTATCATGTCTGGCTCTAGCTATCCCGCCCCTAACTCCGCCCATCCCGCCCCTAACTCCG
CCCAGTTCCGCCCATTCTCCGCCCCATGGCTGACTAATTTTTTTTATTTATGCAGAGGCCGAGGCCGCCT
CGGCCTCTGAGCTATTCCAGAAGTAGTGAGGAGGCTTTTTTGGAGGCCTAGGGACGTACCCAATTCGCCC
TATAGTGAGTCGTATTACGCGCGCTCACTGGCCGTCGTTTTACAACGTCGTGACTGGGAAAACCCTGGCG
TTACCCAACTTAATCGCCTTGCAGCACATCCCCCTTTCGCCAGCTGGCGTAATAGCGAAGAGGCCCGCAC
CGATCGCCCTTCCCAACAGTTGCGCAGCCTGAATGGCGAATGGG
[124 nt withheld, positions 5855-5978]
C
[91 nt withheld, positions 5980-6070]
A
[49 nt withheld, positions 6072-6120]
CCTTTGACGTTGGAGTCCACGTTCTTT
[37 nt withheld, positions 6148-6184]
ACCCTATCTCGGTCTATTCTTTTGATTTATAAGGGATTTTGCCGATTTCGGCCTATTGGTTAAAAAATGA
GCTGATTTAACAAAAATTTAACGCGAATTTTAACAAAATATTAACGCTTACAATTTAGGTGGCACTTTTC
GGGGAAATGTGCGCGGAACCCCTATTTGTTTATTTTTCTAAATACATTCAAATATGTATCCGCTCATGAG
ACAATAACCCTGATAAATGCTTCAATAATATTGAAAAAGGAAGAGTATGAGTATTCAACATTTCCGTGTC
GCCCTTATTCCCTTTTTTGCGGCATTTTGCCTTCCTGTTTTTGCTCACCCAGAAACGCTGGTGAAAGTAA
AAGATGCTGAAGATCAGTTGGGTGCACGAGTGGGTTACATCGAACTGGATCTCAACAGCGGTAAGATCCT
TGAGAGTTTTCGCCCCGAAGAACGTTTTCCAATGATGAGCACTTTTAAAGTTCTGCTATGTGGCGCGGTA
TTATCCCGTATTGACGCCGGGCAAGAGCAACTCGGTCGCCGCATACACTATTCTCAGAATGACTTGGTTG
AGTACTCACCAGTCACAGAAAAGCATCTTACGGATGGCATGACAGTAAGAGAATTATGCAGTGCTGCCAT
AACCATGAGTGATAACACTGCGGCCAACTTACTTCTGACAACGATCGGAGGACCGAAGGAGCTAACCGCT
TTTTTGCACAACATGGGGGATCATGTAACTCGCCTTGATCGTTGGGAACCGGAGCTGAATGAAGCCATAC
CAAACGACGAGCGTGACACCACGATGCCTGTAGCAATGGCAACAACGTTGCGCAAACTATTAACTGGCGA
ACTACTTACTCTAGCTTCCCGGCAACAATTAATAGACTGGATGGAGGCGGATAAAGTTGCAGGACCACTT
CTGCGCTCGGCCCTTCCGGCTGGCTGGTTTATTGCTGATAAATCTGGAGCCGGTGAGCGTGGGTCTCGCG
GTATCATTGCAGCACTGGGGCCAGATGGTAAGCCCTCCCGTATCGTAGTTATCTACACGACGGGGAGTCA
GGCAACTATGGATGAACGAAATAGACAGATCGCTGAGATAGGTGCCTCACTGATTAAGCATTGGTAACTG
TCAGACCAAGTTTACTCATATATACTTTAGATTGATTTAAAACTTCATTTTTAATTTAAAAGGATCTAGG
TGAAGATCCTTTTTGATAATCTCATGACCAAAATCCCTTAACGTGAGTTTTCGTTCCACTGAGCGTCAGA
CCCCGTAGAAAAGATCAAAGGATCTTCTTGAGATCCTTTTTTTCTGCGCGTAATCTGCTGCTTGCAAACA
AAAAAACCACCGCTACCAGCGGTGGTTTGTTTGCCGGATCAAGAGCTACCAACTCTTTTTCCGAAGGTAA
CTGGCTTCAGCAGAGCGCAGATACCAAATACTGTTCTTCTAGTGTAGCCGTAGTTAGGCCACCACTTCAA
GAACTCTGTAGCACCGCCTACATACCTCGCTCTGCTAATCCTGTTACCAGTGGCTGCTGCCAGTGGCGAT
AAGTCGTGTCTTACCGGGTTGGACTCAAGACGATAGTTACCGGATAAGGCGCAGCGGTCGGGCTGAACGG
GGGGTTCGTGCACACAGCCCAGCTTGGAGCGAACGACCTACACCGAACTGAGATACCTACAGCGTGAGCT
ATGAGAAAGCGCCACGCTTCCCGAAGGGAGAAAGGCGGACAGGTATCCGGTAAGCGGCAGGGTCGGAACA
GGAGAGCGCACGAGGGAGCTTCCAGGGGGAAACGCCTGGTATCTTTATAGTCCTGTCGGGTTTCGCCACC
TCTGACTTGAGCGTCGATTTTTGTGATGCTCGTCAGGGGGGCGGAGCCTATGGAAAAACGCCAGCAACGC
GGCCTTTTTACGGTTCCTGGCCTTTTGCTGGCCTTTTGCTCACATGTTCTTTCCTGCGTTATCCCCTGAT
TCTGTGGATAACCGTATTACCGCCTTTGAGTGAGCTGATACCGCTCGCCGCAGCCGAACGACCGAGCGCA
GCGAGTCAGTGAGCGAGGAAGCGGAAGAGCGCCCAATACGCAAACCGCCTCTCCCCGCGCGTTGGCCGAT
TCATTAATGCAGCTGGCACGACAGGTTTCCCGACTGGAAAGCGGGCAGTGAGCGCAACGCAATTAATGTG
AGTTAGCTCACTCATTAGGCACCCCAGGCTTTACACTTTATGCTTCCGGCTCGTATGTTGTGTGGAATTG
TGAGCGGATAACAATTTCACACAGGAAACAGCTATGACCATGATTACGCCAAGCGCGCAATTAACCCTCA
CTAAAGGGAACAAAAGCTGGAGCTGCAAGC
