>Addgene plasmid #141939 | TFORF2142 | depositor partial sequence | sequence record 277954 | Insert
ACCGCCACCATGGCTCTTCCTCAGGGTCTATTGACATTCAGGGATGTGGCCATAGAATTCTCTCAGGAGG
AGTGGAAATGCCTGGACCCTGCTCAGAGGACTCTATACAGGGACGTGATGCTGGAGAATTATAGGAACCT
GGTCTCCCTGGATGGAGTTTTCCTCTAGTAATGAACTAGTCCGTAACTTGAAAGTATTTCGATTTCTTGG
CTTTATATATCTTGTGGAAAGGACGATAAGACGACACTGGTTTGAAACGG
