>Addgene plasmid #141939 | TFORF2142 | depositor partial sequence | sequence record 277955 | Barcode
TAAGACGACACTGGTTTGAAACGG
